>Addgene plasmid #198538 | SpCas9-NG-miniCGBE1 | addgene full sequence | sequence record 388888 | Addgene NGS Result
CCCGGGACTTCGTGGAGGACGACTTCGCCGGTGTGGTCCGGGACGACGTGACCCTGTTCATCAGCGCGGT
CCAGGACCAGGTGGTGCCGGACAACACCCTGGCCTGGGTGTGGGTGCGCGGCCTGGACGAGCTGTACGCC
GAGTGGTCGGAGGTCGTGTCCACGAACTTCCGGGACGCCTCCGGGCCGGCCATGACCGAGATCGGCGAGC
AGCCGTGGGGGCGGGAGTTCGCCCTGCGCGACCCGGCCGGCAACTGCGTGCACTTCGTGGCCGAGGAGCA
GGACTGACACGTGCTACGAGATTTCGATTCCACCGCCGCCTTCTATGAAAGGTTGGGCTTCGGAATCGTT
TTCCGGGACGCCGGCTGGATGATCCTCCAGCGCGGGGATCTCATGCTGGAGTTCTTCGCCCACCCCAACT
TGTTTATTGCAGCTTATAATGGTTACAAATAAAGCAATAGCATCACAAATTTCACAAATAAAGCATTTTT
TTCACTGCATTCTAGTTGTGGTTTGTCCAAACTCATCAATGTATCTTATCATGTCTGTATACCGTCGACC
TCTAGCTAGAGCTTGGCGTAATCATGGTCATAGCTGTTTCCTGTGTGAAATTGTTATCCGCTCACAATTC
CACACAACATACGAGCCGGAAGCATAAAGTGTAAAGCCTGGGGTGCCTAATGAGTGAGCTAACTCACATT
AATTGCGTTGCGCTCACTGCCCGCTTTCCAGTCGGGAAACCTGTCGTGCCAGCTGCATTAATGAATCGGC
CAACGCGCGGGGAGAGGCGGTTTGCGTATTGGGCGCTCTTCCGCTTCCTCGCTCACTGACTCGCTGCGCT
CGGTCGTTCGGCTGCGGCGAGCGGTATCAGCTCACTCAAAGGCGGTAATACGGTTATCCACAGAATCAGG
GGATAACGCAGGAAAGAACATGTGAGCAAAAGGCCAGCAAAAGGCCAGGAACCGTAAAAAGGCCGCGTTG
CTGGCGTTTTTCCATAGGCTCCGCCCCCCTGACGAGCATCACAAAAATCGACGCTCAAGTCAGAGGTGGC
GAAACCCGACAGGACTATAAAGATACCAGGCGTTTCCCCCTGGAAGCTCCCTCGTGCGCTCTCCTGTTCC
GACCCTGCCGCTTACCGGATACCTGTCCGCCTTTCTCCCTTCGGGAAGCGTGGCGCTTTCTCATAGCTCA
CGCTGTAGGTATCTCAGTTCGGTGTAGGTCGTTCGCTCCAAGCTGGGCTGTGTGCACGAACCCCCCGTTC
AGCCCGACCGCTGCGCCTTATCCGGTAACTATCGTCTTGAGTCCAACCCGGTAAGACACGACTTATCGCC
ACTGGCAGCAGCCACTGGTAACAGGATTAGCAGAGCGAGGTATGTAGGCGGTGCTACAGAGTTCTTGAAG
TGGTGGCCTAACTACGGCTACACTAGAAGAACAGTATTTGGTATCTGCGCTCTGCTGAAGCCAGTTACCT
TCGGAAAAAGAGTTGGTAGCTCTTGATCCGGCAAACAAACCACCGCTGGTAGCGGTGGTTTTTTTGTTTG
CAAGCAGCAGATTACGCGCAGAAAAAAAGGATCTCAAGAAGATCCTTTGATCTTTTCTACGGGGTCTGAC
GCTCAGTGGAACGAAAACTCACGTTAAGGGATTTTGGTCATGAGATTATCAAAAAGGATCTTCACCTAGA
TCCTTTTAAATTAAAAATGAAGTTTTAAATCAATCTAAAGTATATATGAGTAAACTTGGTCTGACAGTTA
CCAATGCTTAATCAGTGAGGCACCTATCTCAGCGATCTGTCTATTTCGTTCATCCATAGTTGCCTGACTC
CCCGTCGTGTAGATAACTACGATACGGGAGGGCTTACCATCTGGCCCCAGTGCTGCAATGATACCGCGAG
ACCCACGCTCACCGGCTCCAGATTTATCAGCAATAAACCAGCCAGCCGGAAGGGCCGAGCGCAGAAGTGG
TCCTGCAACTTTATCCGCCTCCATCCAGTCTATTAATTGTTGCCGGGAAGCTAGAGTAAGTAGTTCGCCA
GTTAATAGTTTGCGCAACGTTGTTGCCATTGCTACAGGCATCGTGGTGTCACGCTCGTCGTTTGGTATGG
CTTCATTCAGCTCCGGTTCCCAACGATCAAGGCGAGTTACATGATCCCCCATGTTGTGCAAAAAAGCGGT
TAGCTCCTTCGGTCCTCCGATCGTTGTCAGAAGTAAGTTGGCCGCAGTGTTATCACTCATGGTTATGGCA
GCACTGCATAATTCTCTTACTGTCATGCCATCCGTAAGATGCTTTTCTGTGACTGGTGAGTACTCAACCA
AGTCATTCTGAGAATAGTGTATGCGGCGACCGAGTTGCTCTTGCCCGGCGTCAATACGGGATAATACCGC
GCCACATAGCAGAACTTTAAAAGTGCTCATCATTGGAAAACGTTCTTCGGGGCGAAAACTCTCAAGGATC
TTACCGCTGTTGAGATCCAGTTCGATGTAACCCACTCGTGCACCCAACTGATCTTCAGCATCTTTTACTT
TCACCAGCGTTTCTGGGTGAGCAAAAACAGGAAGGCAAAATGCCGCAAAAAAGGGAATAAGGGCGACACG
GAAATGTTGAATACTCATACTCTTCCTTTTTCAATATTATTGAAGCATTTATCAGGGTTATTGTCTCATG
AGCGGATACATATTTGAATGTATTTAGAAAAATAAACAAATAGGGGTTCCGCGCACATTTCCCCGAAAAG
TGCCACCTGACGTCGACGGATCGGGAGATCTCCCGATCCCCTATGGTGCACTCTCAGTACAATCTGCTCT
GATGCCGCATAGTTAAGCCAGTATCTGCTCCCTGCTTGTGTGTTGGAGGTCGCTGAGTAGTGCGCGAGCA
AAATTTAAGCTACAACAAGGCAAGGCTTGACCGACAATTGCATGAAGAATCTGCTTAGGGTTAGGCGTTT
TGCGCTGCTTCGCGATGTACGGGCCAGATATACGCGTTGACATTGATTATTGACTAGTTATTAATAGTAA
TCAATTACGGGGTCATTAGTTCATAGCCCATATATGGAGTTCCGCGTTACATAACTTACGGTAAATGGCC
CGCCTGGCTGACCGCCCAACGACCCCCGCCCATTGACGTCAATAATGACGTATGTTCCCATAGTAACGCC
AATAGGGACTTTCCATTGACGTCAATGGGTGGAGTATTTACGGTAAACTGCCCACTTGGCAGTACATCAA
GTGTATCATATGCCAAGTACGCCCCCTATTGACGTCAATGACGGTAAATGGCCCGCCTGGCATTATGCCC
AGTACATGACCTTATGGGACTTTCCTACTTGGCAGTACATCTACGTATTAGTCATCGCTATTACCATGGT
GATGCGGTTTTGGCAGTACATCAATGGGCGTGGATAGCGGTTTGACTCACGGGGATTTCCAAGTCTCCAC
CCCATTGACGTCAATGGGAGTTTGTTTTGGCACCAAAATCAACGGGACTTTCCAAAATGTCGTAACAACT
CCGCCCCATTGACGCAAATGGGCGGTAGGCGTGTACGGTGGGAGGTCTATATAAGCAGCGCGTTTTGCCT
GTACTGGGTCTCTCTGGTTAGACCAGATCTGAGCCTGGGAGCTCTCTGGCTAACTAGGGAACCCACTGCT
TAAGCCTCAATAAAGCTTGCCTTGAGTGCTTCAAGTAGTGTGTGCCCGTCTGTTGTGTGACTCTGGTAAC
TAGAGATCCCTCAGACCCTTTTAGTCAGTGTGGAAAATCTCTAGCAGTGGCGCCCGAACAGGGACTTGAA
AGCGAAAGGGAAACCAGAGGAGCTCTCTCGACGCAGGACTCGGCTTGCTGAAGCGCGCACGGCAAGAGGC
GAGGGGCGGCGACTGGTGAGTACGCCAAAAATTTTGACTAGCGGAGGCTAGAAGGAGAGAGATGGGTGCG
AGAGCGTCAGTATTAAGCGGGGGAGAATTAGATCGCGATGGGAAAAAATTCGGTTAAGGCCAGGGGGAAA
GAAAAAATATAAATTAAAACATATAGTATGGGCAAGCAGGGAGCTAGAACGATTCGCAGTTAATCCTGGC
CTGTTAGAAACATCAGAAGGCTGTAGACAAATACTGGGACAGCTACAACCATCCCTTCAGACAGGATCAG
AAGAACTTAGATCATTATATAATACAGTAGCAACCCTCTATTGTGTGCATCAAAGGATAGAGATAAAAGA
CACCAAGGAAGCTTTAGACAAGATAGAGGAAGAGCAAAACAAAAGTAAGACCACCGCACAGCAAGCGGCC
GCTGATCTTCAGACCTGGAGGAGGAGATATGAGGGACAATTGGAGAAGTGAATTATATAAATATAAAGTA
GTAAAAATTGAACCATTAGGAGTAGCACCCACCAAGGCAAAGAGAAGAGTGGTGCAGAGAGAAAAAAGAG
CAGTGGGAATAGGAGCTTTGTTCCTTGGGTTCTTGGGAGCAGCAGGAAGCACTATGGGCGCAGCGTCAAT
GACGCTGACGGTACAGGCCAGACAATTATTGTCTGGTATAGTGCAGCAGCAGAACAATTTGCTGAGGGCT
ATTGAGGCGCAACAGCATCTGTTGCAACTCACAGTCTGGGGCATCAAGCAGCTCCAGGCAAGAATCCTGG
CTGTGGAAAGATACCTAAAGGATCAACAGCTCCTGGGGATTTGGGGTTGCTCTGGAAAACTCATTTGCAC
CACTGCTGTGCCTTGGAATGCTAGTTGGAGTAATAAATCTCTGGAACAGATTTGGAATCACACGACCTGG
ATGGAGTGGGACAGAGAAATTAACAATTACACAAGCTTAATACACTCCTTAATTGAAGAATCGCAAAACC
AGCAAGAAAAGAATGAACAAGAATTATTGGAATTAGATAAATGGGCAAGTTTGTGGAATTGGTTTAACAT
AACAAATTGGCTGTGGTATATAAAATTATTCATAATGATAGTAGGAGGCTTGGTAGGTTTAAGAATAGTT
TTTGCTGTACTTTCTATAGTGAATAGAGTTAGGCAGGGATATTCACCATTATCGTTTCAGACCCACCTCC
CAACCCCGAGGGGACCCGACAGGCCCGAAGGAATAGAAGAAGAAGGTGGAGAGAGAGACAGAGACAGATC
CATTCGATTAGTGAACGGATCGGCACTGCGTGCGCCAATTCTGCAGACAAATGGCAGTATTCATCCACAA
TTTTAAAAGAAAAGGGGGGATTGGGGGGTACAGTGCAGGGGAAAGAATAGTAGACATAATAGCAACAGAC
ATACAAACTAAAGAATTACAAAAACAAATTACAAAAATTCAAAATTTTCGGGTTTATTACAGGGACAGCA
GAGATCCAGTTTGGTTAATTAGCTAGCTAGGTCTTGAAAGGAGTGGGAATTGGCTCCGGTGCCCGTCAGT
GGGCAGAGCGCACATCGCCCACAGTCCCCGAGAAGTTGGGGGGAGGGGTCGGCAATTGATCCGGTGCCTA
GAGAAGGTGGCGCGGGGTAAACTGGGAAAGTGATGTCGTGTACTGGCTCCGCCTTTTTCCCGAGGGTGGG
GGAGAACCGTATATAAGTGCAGTAGTCGCCGTGAACGTTCTTTTTCGCAACGGGTTTGCCGCCAGAACAC
AGGACCGGTTGCCACCATGAAACGGACAGCCGACGGAAGCGAGTTCGAGTCACCAAAGAAGAAGCGGAAA
GTCTCCTCAGAGACTGGGCCTGTCGCCGTCGATCCAACCCTGCGCCGCCGGATTGAACCTCACGAGTTTG
AAGTGTTCTTTGACCCCCGGGAGCTGGCCAAGGAGACATGCCTGCTGTACGAGATCAACTGGGGAGGCAG
GCACTCCATCTGGAGGCACACCTCTCAGAACACAAATAAGCACGTGGAGGTGAACTTCATCGAGAAGTTT
ACCACAGAGCGGTACTTCTGCCCCAATACCAGATGTAGCATCACATGGTTTCTGAGCTGGTCCCCTTGCG
GAGAGTGTAGCAGGGCCATCACCGAGTTCCTGTCCAGATATCCACACGTGACACTGTTTATCTACATCGC
CAGGCTGTATCACCACGCAGACCCAAGGAATAGGCAGGGCCTGCGCGATCTGATCAGCTCCGGCGTGACC
ATCCAGATCATGACAGAGCAGGAGTCCGGCTACTGCTGGCGGAACTTCGTGAATTATTCTCCTAGCAACG
AGGCCCACTGGCCTAGGTACCCACACCTGTGGGTGCGCCTGTACGTGCTGGAGCTGTATTGCATCATCCT
GGGCCTGCCCCCTTGTCTGAATATCCTGCGGAGAAAGCAGCCCCAGCTGACCTTCTTTACAATCGCCCTG
CAGTCTTGTCACTATCAGAGGCTGCCACCCCACATCCTGTGGGCCACAGGCCTGAAGTCTGGAGGATCTA
GCGGAGGATCCTCTGGCAGCGAGACACCAGGAACAAGCGAGTCAGCAACACCAGAGAGCAGTGGCGGCAG
CAGCGGCGGCAGCGACAAGAAGTACAGCATCGGCCTGGCCATCGGCACCAACTCTGTGGGCTGGGCCGTG
ATCACCGACGAGTACAAGGTGCCCAGCAAGAAATTCAAGGTGCTGGGCAACACCGACCGGCACAGCATCA
AGAAGAACCTGATCGGAGCCCTGCTGTTCGACAGCGGCGAAACAGCCGAGGCCACCCGGCTGAAGAGAAC
CGCCAGAAGAAGATACACCAGACGGAAGAACCGGATCTGCTATCTGCAAGAGATCTTCAGCAACGAGATG
GCCAAGGTGGACGACAGCTTCTTCCACAGACTGGAAGAGTCCTTCCTGGTGGAAGAGGATAAGAAGCACG
AGCGGCACCCCATCTTCGGCAACATCGTGGACGAGGTGGCCTACCACGAGAAGTACCCCACCATCTACCA
CCTGAGAAAGAAACTGGTGGACAGCACCGACAAGGCCGACCTGCGGCTGATCTATCTGGCCCTGGCCCAC
ATGATCAAGTTCCGGGGCCACTTCCTGATCGAGGGCGACCTGAACCCCGACAACAGCGACGTGGACAAGC
TGTTCATCCAGCTGGTGCAGACCTACAACCAGCTGTTCGAGGAAAACCCCATCAACGCCAGCGGCGTGGA
CGCCAAGGCCATCCTGTCTGCCAGACTGAGCAAGAGCAGACGGCTGGAAAATCTGATCGCCCAGCTGCCC
GGCGAGAAGAAGAATGGCCTGTTCGGAAACCTGATTGCCCTGAGCCTGGGCCTGACCCCCAACTTCAAGA
GCAACTTCGACCTGGCCGAGGATGCCAAACTGCAGCTGAGCAAGGACACCTACGACGACGACCTGGACAA
CCTGCTGGCCCAGATCGGCGACCAGTACGCCGACCTGTTTCTGGCCGCCAAGAACCTGTCCGACGCCATC
CTGCTGAGCGACATCCTGAGAGTGAACACCGAGATCACCAAGGCCCCCCTGAGCGCCTCTATGATCAAGA
GATACGACGAGCACCACCAGGACCTGACCCTGCTGAAAGCTCTCGTGCGGCAGCAGCTGCCTGAGAAGTA
CAAAGAGATTTTCTTCGACCAGAGCAAGAACGGCTACGCCGGCTACATTGACGGCGGAGCCAGCCAGGAA
GAGTTCTACAAGTTCATCAAGCCCATCCTGGAAAAGATGGACGGCACCGAGGAACTGCTCGTGAAGCTGA
ACAGAGAGGACCTGCTGCGGAAGCAGCGGACCTTCGACAACGGCAGCATCCCCCACCAGATCCACCTGGG
AGAGCTGCACGCCATTCTGCGGCGGCAGGAAGATTTTTACCCATTCCTGAAGGACAACCGGGAAAAGATC
GAGAAGATCCTGACCTTCCGCATCCCCTACTACGTGGGCCCTCTGGCCAGGGGAAACAGCAGATTCGCCT
GGATGACCAGAAAGAGCGAGGAAACCATCACCCCCTGGAACTTCGAGGAAGTGGTGGACAAGGGCGCTTC
CGCCCAGAGCTTCATCGAGCGGATGACCAACTTCGATAAGAACCTGCCCAACGAGAAGGTGCTGCCCAAG
CACAGCCTGCTGTACGAGTACTTCACCGTGTATAACGAGCTGACCAAAGTGAAATACGTGACCGAGGGAA
TGAGAAAGCCCGCCTTCCTGAGCGGCGAGCAGAAAAAGGCCATCGTGGACCTGCTGTTCAAGACCAACCG
GAAAGTGACCGTGAAGCAGCTGAAAGAGGACTACTTCAAGAAAATCGAGTGCTTCGACTCCGTGGAAATC
TCCGGCGTGGAAGATCGGTTCAACGCCTCCCTGGGCACATACCACGATCTGCTGAAAATTATCAAGGACA
AGGACTTCCTGGACAATGAGGAAAACGAGGACATTCTGGAAGATATCGTGCTGACCCTGACACTGTTTGA
GGACAGAGAGATGATCGAGGAACGGCTGAAAACCTATGCCCACCTGTTCGACGACAAAGTGATGAAGCAG
CTGAAGCGGCGGAGATACACCGGCTGGGGCAGGCTGAGCCGGAAGCTGATCAACGGCATCCGGGACAAGC
AGTCCGGCAAGACAATCCTGGATTTCCTGAAGTCCGACGGCTTCGCCAACAGAAACTTCATGCAGCTGAT
CCACGACGACAGCCTGACCTTTAAAGAGGACATCCAGAAAGCCCAGGTGTCCGGCCAGGGCGATAGCCTG
CACGAGCACATTGCCAATCTGGCCGGCAGCCCCGCCATTAAGAAGGGCATCCTGCAGACAGTGAAGGTGG
TGGACGAGCTCGTGAAAGTGATGGGCCGGCACAAGCCCGAGAACATCGTGATCGAAATGGCCAGAGAGAA
CCAGACCACCCAGAAGGGACAGAAGAACAGCCGCGAGAGAATGAAGCGGATCGAAGAGGGCATCAAAGAG
CTGGGCAGCCAGATCCTGAAAGAACACCCCGTGGAAAACACCCAGCTGCAGAACGAGAAGCTGTACCTGT
ACTACCTGCAGAATGGGCGGGATATGTACGTGGACCAGGAACTGGACATCAACCGGCTGTCCGACTACGA
TGTGGACCATATCGTGCCTCAGAGCTTTCTGAAGGACGACTCCATCGACAACAAGGTGCTGACCAGAAGC
GACAAGAACCGGGGCAAGAGCGACAACGTGCCCTCCGAAGAGGTCGTGAAGAAGATGAAGAACTACTGGC
GGCAGCTGCTGAACGCCAAGCTGATTACCCAGAGAAAGTTCGACAATCTGACCAAGGCCGAGAGAGGCGG
CCTGAGCGAACTGGATAAGGCCGGCTTCATCAAGAGACAGCTGGTGGAAACCCGGCAGATCACAAAGCAC
GTGGCACAGATCCTGGACTCCCGGATGAACACTAAGTACGACGAGAATGACAAGCTGATCCGGGAAGTGA
AAGTGATCACCCTGAAGTCCAAGCTGGTGTCCGATTTCCGGAAGGATTTCCAGTTTTACAAAGTGCGCGA
GATCAACAACTACCACCACGCCCACGACGCCTACCTGAACGCCGTCGTGGGAACCGCCCTGATCAAAAAG
TACCCTAAGCTGGAAAGCGAGTTCGTGTACGGCGACTACAAGGTGTACGACGTGCGGAAGATGATCGCCA
AGAGCGAGCAGGAAATCGGCAAGGCTACCGCCAAGTACTTCTTCTACAGCAACATCATGAACTTTTTCAA
GACCGAGATTACCCTGGCCAACGGCGAGATCCGGAAGCGGCCTCTGATCGAGACAAACGGCGAAACCGGG
GAGATCGTGTGGGATAAGGGCCGGGATTTTGCCACCGTGCGGAAAGTGCTGAGCATGCCCCAAGTGAATA
TCGTGAAAAAGACCGAGGTGCAGACAGGCGGCTTCAGCAAAGAGTCTATCCGGCCCAAGAGGAACAGCGA
TAAGCTGATCGCCAGAAAGAAGGACTGGGACCCTAAGAAGTACGGCGGCTTCGTGAGCCCCACCGTGGCC
TATTCTGTGCTGGTGGTGGCCAAAGTGGAAAAGGGCAAGTCCAAGAAACTGAAGAGTGTGAAAGAGCTAC
TGGGGATCACCATCATGGAAAGAAGCAGCTTCGAGAAGAATCCCATCGACTTTCTGGAAGCCAAGGGCTA
CAAAGAAGTGAAAAAGGACCTGATCATCAAGCTGCCTAAGTACTCCCTGTTCGAGCTGGAAAACGGCCGG
AAGAGAATGCTGGCCTCTGCCCGGTTCCTGCAGAAGGGAAACGAACTGGCCCTGCCCTCCAAATATGTGA
ACTTCCTGTACCTGGCCAGCCACTATGAGAAGCTGAAGGGCTCCCCCGAGGATAATGAGCAGAAACAGCT
GTTTGTGGAACAGCACAAGCACTACCTGGACGAGATCATCGAGCAGATCAGCGAGTTCTCCAAGAGAGTG
ATCCTGGCCGACGCTAATCTGGACAAAGTGCTGTCCGCCTACAACAAGCACCGGGATAAGCCCATCAGAG
AGCAGGCCGAGAATATCATCCACCTGTTTACCCTGACCAATCTGGGAGCCCCTCGGGCCTTCAAGTACTT
TGACACCACCATCGACCGGAAGGTGTACCGGAGCACCAAAGAGGTGCTGGACGCCACCCTGATCCACCAG
AGCATCACCGGCCTGTACGAGACACGGATCGACCTGTCTCAGCTGGGAGGCGACTCTGGCGGCTCAAAAA
GAACCGCCGACGGCAGCGAATTCGAGCCCAAGAAGAAGAGGAAAGTCGATTACAAAGACGATGACGATAA
GGGATCCGGCGCAACAAACTTCTCTCTGCTGAAACAAGCCGGAGATGTCGAAGAGAATCCTGGACCGATG
GCCAAGCCTTTGTCTCAAGAAGAATCCACCCTCATTGAAAGAGCAACGGCTACAATCAACAGCATCCCCA
TCTCTGAAGACTACAGCGTCGCCAGCGCAGCTCTCTCTAGCGACGGCCGCATCTTCACTGGTGTCAATGT
ATATCATTTTACTGGGGGACCTTGTGCAGAACTCGTGGTGCTGGGCACTGCTGCTGCTGCGGCAGCTGGC
AACCTGACTTGTATCGTCGCGATCGGAAATGAGAACAGGGGCATCTTGAGCCCCTGCGGACGGTGCCGAC
AGGTGCTTCTCGATCTGCATCCTGGGATCAAAGCCATAGTGAAGGACAGTGATGGACAGCCGACGGCAGT
TGGGATTCGTGAATTGCTGCCCTCTGGTTATGTGTGGGAGGGCTAAGAATTCGATATCAAGCTTATCGGT
AATCAACCTCTGGATTACAAAATTTGTGAAAGATTGACTGGTATTCTTAACTATGTTGCTCCTTTTACGC
TATGTGGATACGCTGCTTTAATGCCTTTGTATCATGCTATTGCTTCCCGTATGGCTTTCATTTTCTCCTC
CTTGTATAAATCCTGGTTGCTGTCTCTTTATGAGGAGTTGTGGCCCGTTGTCAGGCAACGTGGCGTGGTG
TGCACTGTGTTTGCTGACGCAACCCCCACTGGTTGGGGCATTGCCACCACCTGTCAGCTCCTTTCCGGGA
CTTTCGCTTTCCCCCTCCCTATTGCCACGGCGGAACTCATCGCCGCCTGCCTTGCCCGCTGCTGGACAGG
GGCTCGGCTGTTGGGCACTGACAATTCCGTGGTGTTGTCGGGGAAATCATCGTCCTTTCCTTGGCTGCTC
GCCTGTGTTGCCACCTGGATTCTGCGCGGGACGTCCTTCTGCTACGTCCCTTCGGCCCTCAATCCAGCGG
ACCTTCCTTCCCGCGGCCTGCTGCCGGCTCTGCGGCCTCTTCCGCGTCTTCGCCTTCGCCCTCAGACGAG
TCGGATCTCCCTTTGGGCCGCCTCCCCGCATCGATACCGTCGACCTCGAGACCTAGAAAAACATGGAGCA
ATCACAAGTAGCAATACAGCAGCTACCAATGCTGATTGTGCCTGGCTAGAAGCACAAGAGGAGGAGGAGG
TGGGTTTTCCAGTCACACCTCAGGTACCTTTAAGACCAATGACTTACAAGGCAGCTGTAGATCTTAGCCA
CTTTTTAAAAGAAAAGGGGGGACTGGAAGGGCTAATTCACTCCCAACGAAGACAAGATATCCTTGATCTG
TGGATCTACCACACACAAGGCTACTTCCCTGATTGGCAGAACTACACACCAGGGCCAGGGATCAGATATC
CACTGACCTTTGGATGGTGCTACAAGCTAGTACCAGTTGAGCAAGAGAAGGTAGAAGAAGCCAATGAAGG
AGAGAACACCCGCTTGTTACACCCTGTGAGCCTGCATGGGATGGATGACCCGGAGAGAGAAGTATTAGAG
TGGAGGTTTGACAGCCGCCTAGCATTTCATCACATGGCCCGAGAGCTGCATCCGGACTGTACTGGGTCTC
TCTGGTTAGACCAGATCTGAGCCTGGGAGCTCTCTGGCTAACTAGGGAACCCACTGCTTAAGCCTCAATA
AAGCTTGCCTTGAGTGCTTCAAGTAGTGTGTGCCCGTCTGTTGTGTGACTCTGGTAACTAGAGATCCCTC
AGACCCTTTTAGTCAGTGTGGAAAATCTCTAGCAGGGCCCGTTTAAACCCGCTGATCAGCCTCGACTGTG
CCTTCTAGTTGCCAGCCATCTGTTGTTTGCCCCTCCCCCGTGCCTTCCTTGACCCTGGAAGGTGCCACTC
CCACTGTCCTTTCCTAATAAAATGAGGAAATTGCATCGCATTGTCTGAGTAGGTGTCATTCTATTCTGGG
GGGTGGGGTGGGGCAGGACAGCAAGGGGGAGGATTGGGAAGACAATAGCAGGCATGCTGGGGATGCGGTG
GGCTCTATGGCTTCTGAGGCGGAAAGAACCAGCTGGGGCTCTAGGGGGTATCCCC
[124 nt withheld, positions 12726-12849]
C
[91 nt withheld, positions 12851-12941]
A
[49 nt withheld, positions 12943-12991]
CCTTTGACGTTGGAGTCCACGTTCTTT
[37 nt withheld, positions 13019-13055]
ACCCTATCTCGGTCTATTCTTTTGATTTATAAGGGATTTTGCCGATTTCGGCCTATTGGTTAAAAAATGA
GCTGATTTAACAAAAATTTAACGCGAATTAATTCTGTGGAATGTGTGTCAGTTAGGGTGTGGAAAGTCCC
CAGGCTCCCCAGCAGGCAGAAGTATGCAAAGCATGCATCTCAATTAGTCAGCAACCAGGTGTGGAAAGTC
CCCAGGCTCCCCAGCAGGCAGAAGTATGCAAAGCATGCATCTCAATTAGTCAGCAACCATAGTCCCGCCC
CTAACTCCGCCCAGTTCCGCCCATTCTCCGCCCCATGGCTGACTAATTTTTTTTATTTATGCAGAGGCCG
AGGCCGCCTCTGCCTCTGAGCTATTCCAGAAGTAGTGAGGAGGCTTTTTTGGAGGCCTAGGCTTTTGCAA
AAAGCTCCCGGGAGCTTGTATATCCATTTTCGGATCTGATCAGCACGTGTTGACAATTAATCATCGGCAT
AGTATATCGGCATAGTATAATACGACAAGGTGAGGAACTAAACCATGGCCAAGTTGACCAGTGCCGTTCC
GGTGCTCACCGCGCGCGACGTCGCCGGAGCGGTCGAGTTCTGGACCGACCGGCTCGGGTTCT
Features (pLannotate 1.2.2; 36 found; start..end, strand, type, name):
    297..422     +  CDS            ble (fragment): BLE_KLEPN - Experimental evidence at protein level: Swiss-Prot protein existence level 1. Binding protein with a strong affinity to the bleomycin family of antibiotics. Binds to CL990; an antimitotic-antibiotic compound. From Klebsiella pneumoniae.
    417..538     +  polyA_signal   SV40 poly(A) signal: SV40 polyadenylation signal
    609..631     -  protein_bind   lac operator (fragment): The lac repressor binds to the lac operator to inhibit transcription in E. coli. This inhibition can be relieved by adding lactose or isopropyl-β-D-thiogalactopyranoside (IPTG). lac repressor encoded by lacI
    635..665     -  promoter       lac promoter: promoter for the E. coli lac operon
    680..701     -  protein_bind   CAP binding site: CAP binding activates transcription in the presence of cAMP. E. coli catabolite activator protein
    714..806     -  CDS            lacI (fragment): lac repressor; lacI; The lac repressor binds to the lac operator to inhibit transcription in E. coli. This inhibition can be relieved by adding lactose or isopropyl-β-D-thiogalactopyranoside (IPTG).
    989..1577    -  rep_origin     ori: high-copy-number ColE1/pMB1/pBR322/pUC origin of replication
   1748..2608    -  CDS            AmpR: β-lactamase; bla; confers resistance to ampicillin, carbenicillin, and related antibiotics
   2609..2713    -  promoter       AmpR promoter: bla
   2772..2824    -  misc_feature   bom (fragment): basis of mobility region from pBR322
   2979..3358    +  enhancer       CMV enhancer: human cytomegalovirus immediate early enhancer
   3359..3558    +  promoter       CMV promoter: human cytomegalovirus (CMV) immediate early promoter
   3576..3756    +  LTR            5' LTR (truncated): truncated 5' long terminal repeat (LTR) from HIV-1
   3803..3928    +  misc_feature   HIV-1 Ψ: packaging signal of human immunodeficiency virus type 1
   3912..4275    +  CDS            HIV-1 gag (fragment): gag protein from human immunodeficiency virus 1; gag
   4421..4654    +  misc_feature   RRE: The Rev response element (RRE) of HIV-1 allows for Rev-dependent mRNA export from the nucleus to the cytoplasm.
   5031..5131    +  CDS            Rev (fragment): human immunodeficiency virus 1 (HIV-1) Rev protein; rev; enhances nuclear export of unspliced and incompletely spliced viral mRNAs
   5181..5298    +  misc_feature   cPPT/CTS: central polypurine tract and central termination sequence of HIV-1
   5347..5365    +  CDS            small t antigen (fragment): SV40 (simian virus 40) small t antigen
   5391..5602    +  promoter       EF-1α core promoter: core promoter for human elongation factor EF-1α
   5674..6357    +  CDS            Apobec1: ABEC1_RAT - Experimental evidence at protein level: Swiss-Prot protein existence level 1. Catalytic component of the apolipoprotein B mRNA editing enzyme complex which is responsible for the postranscriptional editing of a CAA codon for Gln to a UAA codon for stop in the APOB mRNA. May also play a role in the epigenetic regulation of gene expression by participating in DNA demethylation. From Rattus norvegicus (Rat).
   6454..8055    +  CDS            dCas9(N): N-terminal portion of catalytically inactive Streptococcus pyogenes dCas9 carrying the D10A mutation (Zetsche et al., 2015)
   8056..10554   +  CDS            Cas9(C): C-terminal portion of Streptococcus pyogenes Cas9 (Zetsche et al., 2015)
  10708..11106   +  CDS            BSD: blasticidin S deaminase; Aspergillus terreus BSD; confers resistance to blasticidin
  11107..11128   +  misc_feature   MCS (fragment): pBluescript multiple cloning site
  11131..11719   +  misc_feature   WPRE: woodchuck hepatitis virus posttranscriptional regulatory element
  11656..12237   +  CDS            nef (fragment): NEF_HV1H2 - Experimental evidence at protein level: Swiss-Prot protein existence level 1. Extracellular Nef protein targets CD4(+) T-lymphocytes for apoptosis by interacting with CXCR4 surface receptors. From Human immunodeficiency virus type 1 group M subtype B (isolate HXB2) (HIV-1).
  12244..12424   +  LTR            5' LTR (truncated): truncated 5' long terminal repeat (LTR) from HIV-1
  12456..12680   +  polyA_signal   bGH poly(A) signal: bovine growth hormone polyadenylation signal
  12684..12705   +  promoter       SV40 promoter (fragment): SV40 enhancer and early promoter
  12726..13154   +  rep_origin     f1 ori (sequence partly withheld): f1 bacteriophage origin of replication; arrow indicates direction of (+) strand synthesis
  13181..13252   +  promoter       SV40 promoter (fragment): SV40 enhancer and early promoter
  13253..13324   +  promoter       SV40 promoter (fragment): SV40 enhancer and early promoter
  13328..13462   +  rep_origin     SV40 ori: SV40 origin of replication
  13524..13571   +  promoter       EM7 promoter: synthetic bacterial promoter&nbsp
  13590..287     +  CDS            BleoR (across the origin): antibiotic-binding protein; Sh ble from Streptoalloteichus hindustanus; confers resistance to bleomycin, phleomycin, and Zeocin™
