[The description below was written by a language model from this plasmid's Addgene catalogue record and pLannotate feature annotations shown in this document.]
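Description:
SpCas9-NG-miniCGBE1 is a lentiviral mammalian expression plasmid built on the pFUGW backbone (about 13.7 kb) that delivers a C-to-G base editor together with a blasticidin selection marker. It is propagated in E. coli through a high-copy ColE1/pUC origin and selected with ampicillin (AmpR). The backbone also carries an f1 origin and an SV40 promoter/origin–EM7–BleoR cassette with an SV40 poly(A) signal lying outside the viral genome. The transfer-vector portion has a CMV enhancer/promoter driving a truncated HIV-1 5' LTR, followed by the Ψ packaging signal, a gag fragment, the RRE for Rev-dependent nuclear export and the cPPT/CTS. Downstream of the cargo sit a WPRE to boost transcript expression, a truncated 3' LTR and a bGH poly(A) signal. This arrangement allows packaging into lentiviral particles when helper functions are supplied in trans, with integration of the cassette into target cells.

The payload is a single open reading frame driven by the EF-1α core (EFS) promoter. According to the record it encodes human codon-optimized SpCas9-NG-miniCGBE1 with C-terminal NLS and FLAG tags, linked by a P2A self-cleaving peptide to blasticidin S deaminase (BSD), so the editor and the resistance protein are produced from one transcript. The feature table shows rat APOBEC1 cytidine deaminase fused upstream of S. pyogenes Cas9 whose N-terminal portion matches a D10A-bearing annotation. The NG-variant substitutions, NLS, FLAG and P2A are not individually annotated. No guide RNA cassette is annotated, so the guide must be supplied separately. The construct was deposited with a study building deep learning models to predict editing efficiencies and outcomes of diverse base editors, and it suits generation of blasticidin-selected cells expressing the editor.
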