Addgene plasmid #198538: SpCas9-NG-miniCGBE1
Purpose: Expresses human codon-optimized SpCas9-NG-miniCGBE1 and blasticidin resistance: EFS promoter-SpCas9-NG-miniCGBE1-NLS-FLAG-P2A-BSD
Depositing lab: Hyongbum Kim. Depositing organization: Yonsei University Health System. Publication: Deep learning models to predict the editing efficiencies and outcomes of diverse base editors. Kim N, Choi S, Kim S, Song M, Seo JH, Min S, Park J, Cho SR, Kim HH. Nat Biotechnol. 2024 Mar;42(3):484-497. doi: 10.1038/s41587-023-01792-x PubMed 37188916.
Backbone
  Vector backbone: pFUGW
  Total vector size (bp): 13698
  Vector type: Mammalian Expression, Lentiviral, CRISPR
  Selectable markers: Blasticidin
Growth in bacteria
  Bacterial resistance: Ampicillin, 100 μg/mL
  Growth temperature: 37°C
  Growth strain: NEB Stable
  Copy number: Unknown
Gene/Insert
  Gene/Insert name: SpCas9-NG-miniCGBE1
  Species: H. sapiens (human)
  Insert size (bp): 5490
  Tag / fusion protein: NLS (C terminal on insert); FLAG (C terminal on insert); BSD (C terminal on insert)
Terms and licenses: Academic/Nonprofit Terms; Industry Terms: Not Available to Industry
How to cite: SpCas9-NG-miniCGBE1 was a gift from Hyongbum Kim (Addgene plasmid # 198538 ; http://n2t.net/addgene:198538 ; RRID:Addgene_198538)
