>Addgene plasmid #198538 | SpCas9-NG-miniCGBE1 | depositor partial sequence | sequence record 384701 | SpCas9-NG-miniCGBE1 sequence 5490 bps
ATGAAACGGACAGCCGACGGAAGCGAGTTCGAGTCACCAAAGAAGAAGCGGAAAGTCTCCTCAGAGACTG
GGCCTGTCGCCGTCGATCCAACCCTGCGCCGCCGGATTGAACCTCACGAGTTTGAAGTGTTCTTTGACCC
CCGGGAGCTGGCCAAGGAGACATGCCTGCTGTACGAGATCAACTGGGGAGGCAGGCACTCCATCTGGAGG
CACACCTCTCAGAACACAAATAAGCACGTGGAGGTGAACTTCATCGAGAAGTTTACCACAGAGCGGTACT
TCTGCCCCAATACCAGATGTAGCATCACATGGTTTCTGAGCTGGTCCCCTTGCGGAGAGTGTAGCAGGGC
CATCACCGAGTTCCTGTCCAGATATCCACACGTGACACTGTTTATCTACATCGCCAGGCTGTATCACCAC
GCAGACCCAAGGAATAGGCAGGGCCTGCGCGATCTGATCAGCTCCGGCGTGACCATCCAGATCATGACAG
AGCAGGAGTCCGGCTACTGCTGGCGGAACTTCGTGAATTATTCTCCTAGCAACGAGGCCCACTGGCCTAG
GTACCCACACCTGTGGGTGCGCCTGTACGTGCTGGAGCTGTATTGCATCATCCTGGGCCTGCCCCCTTGT
CTGAATATCCTGCGGAGAAAGCAGCCCCAGCTGACCTTCTTTACAATCGCCCTGCAGTCTTGTCACTATC
AGAGGCTGCCACCCCACATCCTGTGGGCCACAGGCCTGAAGTCTGGAGGATCTAGCGGAGGATCCTCTGG
CAGCGAGACACCAGGAACAAGCGAGTCAGCAACACCAGAGAGCAGTGGCGGCAGCAGCGGCGGCAGCGAC
AAGAAGTACAGCATCGGCCTGGCCATCGGCACCAACTCTGTGGGCTGGGCCGTGATCACCGACGAGTACA
AGGTGCCCAGCAAGAAATTCAAGGTGCTGGGCAACACCGACCGGCACAGCATCAAGAAGAACCTGATCGG
AGCCCTGCTGTTCGACAGCGGCGAAACAGCCGAGGCCACCCGGCTGAAGAGAACCGCCAGAAGAAGATAC
ACCAGACGGAAGAACCGGATCTGCTATCTGCAAGAGATCTTCAGCAACGAGATGGCCAAGGTGGACGACA
GCTTCTTCCACAGACTGGAAGAGTCCTTCCTGGTGGAAGAGGATAAGAAGCACGAGCGGCACCCCATCTT
CGGCAACATCGTGGACGAGGTGGCCTACCACGAGAAGTACCCCACCATCTACCACCTGAGAAAGAAACTG
GTGGACAGCACCGACAAGGCCGACCTGCGGCTGATCTATCTGGCCCTGGCCCACATGATCAAGTTCCGGG
GCCACTTCCTGATCGAGGGCGACCTGAACCCCGACAACAGCGACGTGGACAAGCTGTTCATCCAGCTGGT
GCAGACCTACAACCAGCTGTTCGAGGAAAACCCCATCAACGCCAGCGGCGTGGACGCCAAGGCCATCCTG
TCTGCCAGACTGAGCAAGAGCAGACGGCTGGAAAATCTGATCGCCCAGCTGCCCGGCGAGAAGAAGAATG
GCCTGTTCGGAAACCTGATTGCCCTGAGCCTGGGCCTGACCCCCAACTTCAAGAGCAACTTCGACCTGGC
CGAGGATGCCAAACTGCAGCTGAGCAAGGACACCTACGACGACGACCTGGACAACCTGCTGGCCCAGATC
GGCGACCAGTACGCCGACCTGTTTCTGGCCGCCAAGAACCTGTCCGACGCCATCCTGCTGAGCGACATCC
TGAGAGTGAACACCGAGATCACCAAGGCCCCCCTGAGCGCCTCTATGATCAAGAGATACGACGAGCACCA
CCAGGACCTGACCCTGCTGAAAGCTCTCGTGCGGCAGCAGCTGCCTGAGAAGTACAAAGAGATTTTCTTC
GACCAGAGCAAGAACGGCTACGCCGGCTACATTGACGGCGGAGCCAGCCAGGAAGAGTTCTACAAGTTCA
TCAAGCCCATCCTGGAAAAGATGGACGGCACCGAGGAACTGCTCGTGAAGCTGAACAGAGAGGACCTGCT
GCGGAAGCAGCGGACCTTCGACAACGGCAGCATCCCCCACCAGATCCACCTGGGAGAGCTGCACGCCATT
CTGCGGCGGCAGGAAGATTTTTACCCATTCCTGAAGGACAACCGGGAAAAGATCGAGAAGATCCTGACCT
TCCGCATCCCCTACTACGTGGGCCCTCTGGCCAGGGGAAACAGCAGATTCGCCTGGATGACCAGAAAGAG
CGAGGAAACCATCACCCCCTGGAACTTCGAGGAAGTGGTGGACAAGGGCGCTTCCGCCCAGAGCTTCATC
GAGCGGATGACCAACTTCGATAAGAACCTGCCCAACGAGAAGGTGCTGCCCAAGCACAGCCTGCTGTACG
AGTACTTCACCGTGTATAACGAGCTGACCAAAGTGAAATACGTGACCGAGGGAATGAGAAAGCCCGCCTT
CCTGAGCGGCGAGCAGAAAAAGGCCATCGTGGACCTGCTGTTCAAGACCAACCGGAAAGTGACCGTGAAG
CAGCTGAAAGAGGACTACTTCAAGAAAATCGAGTGCTTCGACTCCGTGGAAATCTCCGGCGTGGAAGATC
GGTTCAACGCCTCCCTGGGCACATACCACGATCTGCTGAAAATTATCAAGGACAAGGACTTCCTGGACAA
TGAGGAAAACGAGGACATTCTGGAAGATATCGTGCTGACCCTGACACTGTTTGAGGACAGAGAGATGATC
GAGGAACGGCTGAAAACCTATGCCCACCTGTTCGACGACAAAGTGATGAAGCAGCTGAAGCGGCGGAGAT
ACACCGGCTGGGGCAGGCTGAGCCGGAAGCTGATCAACGGCATCCGGGACAAGCAGTCCGGCAAGACAAT
CCTGGATTTCCTGAAGTCCGACGGCTTCGCCAACAGAAACTTCATGCAGCTGATCCACGACGACAGCCTG
ACCTTTAAAGAGGACATCCAGAAAGCCCAGGTGTCCGGCCAGGGCGATAGCCTGCACGAGCACATTGCCA
ATCTGGCCGGCAGCCCCGCCATTAAGAAGGGCATCCTGCAGACAGTGAAGGTGGTGGACGAGCTCGTGAA
AGTGATGGGCCGGCACAAGCCCGAGAACATCGTGATCGAAATGGCCAGAGAGAACCAGACCACCCAGAAG
GGACAGAAGAACAGCCGCGAGAGAATGAAGCGGATCGAAGAGGGCATCAAAGAGCTGGGCAGCCAGATCC
TGAAAGAACACCCCGTGGAAAACACCCAGCTGCAGAACGAGAAGCTGTACCTGTACTACCTGCAGAATGG
GCGGGATATGTACGTGGACCAGGAACTGGACATCAACCGGCTGTCCGACTACGATGTGGACCATATCGTG
CCTCAGAGCTTTCTGAAGGACGACTCCATCGACAACAAGGTGCTGACCAGAAGCGACAAGAACCGGGGCA
AGAGCGACAACGTGCCCTCCGAAGAGGTCGTGAAGAAGATGAAGAACTACTGGCGGCAGCTGCTGAACGC
CAAGCTGATTACCCAGAGAAAGTTCGACAATCTGACCAAGGCCGAGAGAGGCGGCCTGAGCGAACTGGAT
AAGGCCGGCTTCATCAAGAGACAGCTGGTGGAAACCCGGCAGATCACAAAGCACGTGGCACAGATCCTGG
ACTCCCGGATGAACACTAAGTACGACGAGAATGACAAGCTGATCCGGGAAGTGAAAGTGATCACCCTGAA
GTCCAAGCTGGTGTCCGATTTCCGGAAGGATTTCCAGTTTTACAAAGTGCGCGAGATCAACAACTACCAC
CACGCCCACGACGCCTACCTGAACGCCGTCGTGGGAACCGCCCTGATCAAAAAGTACCCTAAGCTGGAAA
GCGAGTTCGTGTACGGCGACTACAAGGTGTACGACGTGCGGAAGATGATCGCCAAGAGCGAGCAGGAAAT
CGGCAAGGCTACCGCCAAGTACTTCTTCTACAGCAACATCATGAACTTTTTCAAGACCGAGATTACCCTG
GCCAACGGCGAGATCCGGAAGCGGCCTCTGATCGAGACAAACGGCGAAACCGGGGAGATCGTGTGGGATA
AGGGCCGGGATTTTGCCACCGTGCGGAAAGTGCTGAGCATGCCCCAAGTGAATATCGTGAAAAAGACCGA
GGTGCAGACAGGCGGCTTCAGCAAAGAGTCTATCCGGCCCAAGAGGAACAGCGATAAGCTGATCGCCAGA
AAGAAGGACTGGGACCCTAAGAAGTACGGCGGCTTCGTGAGCCCCACCGTGGCCTATTCTGTGCTGGTGG
TGGCCAAAGTGGAAAAGGGCAAGTCCAAGAAACTGAAGAGTGTGAAAGAGCTACTGGGGATCACCATCAT
GGAAAGAAGCAGCTTCGAGAAGAATCCCATCGACTTTCTGGAAGCCAAGGGCTACAAAGAAGTGAAAAAG
GACCTGATCATCAAGCTGCCTAAGTACTCCCTGTTCGAGCTGGAAAACGGCCGGAAGAGAATGCTGGCCT
CTGCCCGGTTCCTGCAGAAGGGAAACGAACTGGCCCTGCCCTCCAAATATGTGAACTTCCTGTACCTGGC
CAGCCACTATGAGAAGCTGAAGGGCTCCCCCGAGGATAATGAGCAGAAACAGCTGTTTGTGGAACAGCAC
AAGCACTACCTGGACGAGATCATCGAGCAGATCAGCGAGTTCTCCAAGAGAGTGATCCTGGCCGACGCTA
ATCTGGACAAAGTGCTGTCCGCCTACAACAAGCACCGGGATAAGCCCATCAGAGAGCAGGCCGAGAATAT
CATCCACCTGTTTACCCTGACCAATCTGGGAGCCCCTCGGGCCTTCAAGTACTTTGACACCACCATCGAC
CGGAAGGTGTACCGGAGCACCAAAGAGGTGCTGGACGCCACCCTGATCCACCAGAGCATCACCGGCCTGT
ACGAGACACGGATCGACCTGTCTCAGCTGGGAGGCGACTCTGGCGGCTCAAAAAGAACCGCCGACGGCAG
CGAATTCGAGCCCAAGAAGAAGAGGAAAGTCGATTACAAAGACGATGACGATAAGGGATCCGGCGCAACA
AACTTCTCTCTGCTGAAACAAGCCGGAGATGTCGAAGAGAATCCTGGACCGATGGCCAAGCCTTTGTCTC
AAGAAGAATCCACCCTCATTGAAAGAGCAACGGCTACAATCAACAGCATCCCCATCTCTGAAGACTACAG
CGTCGCCAGCGCAGCTCTCTCTAGCGACGGCCGCATCTTCACTGGTGTCAATGTATATCATTTTACTGGG
GGACCTTGTGCAGAACTCGTGGTGCTGGGCACTGCTGCTGCTGCGGCAGCTGGCAACCTGACTTGTATCG
TCGCGATCGGAAATGAGAACAGGGGCATCTTGAGCCCCTGCGGACGGTGCCGACAGGTGCTTCTCGATCT
GCATCCTGGGATCAAAGCCATAGTGAAGGACAGTGATGGACAGCCGACGGCAGTTGGGATTCGTGAATTG
CTGCCCTCTGGTTATGTGTGGGAGGGCTAA
